>Addgene plasmid #173498 | pClgn1.1_3xFLAG-Kctd19 | addgene full sequence | sequence record 342165 | Addgene NGS Result
CGCCCAATACGCAAACCGCCTCTCCCCGCGCGTTGGCCGATTCATTAATGCAGCTGGCACGACAGGTTTC
CCGACTGGAAAGCGGGCAGTGAGCGCAACGCAATTAATGTGAGTTAGCTCACTCATTAGGCACCCCAGGC
TTTACACTTTATGCTTCCGGCTCGTATGTTGTGTGGAATTGTGAGCGGATAACAATTTCACACAGGAAAC
AGCTATGACCATGATTACGCCAAGCGCGCAATTAACCCTCACTAAAGGGAACAAAAGCTGGAGCTCATCG
ATGAGCTCCAGAGAGGGACTGACGTTGGAAGGACCGCATCCCCCCAGGCGCGCGGCCGCTGGGTCCCGAG
CGGCGGTTGAGCGGGCCGCTTGCGCACTGGGGCTGCCACTGCATCCTGCATCCTCCGGCGCGGCCGCTCG
CGCACGCGCAGTTAGCAGTCGCTGCTGGGCGGCTGCCGGCGGGATCGCTCTGGGGAGACGCCGGGCACCA
AGTAGCGGCCAGTCGGACACCTGAGCTGCCGCTGCTGGACACAAGCCCGCAGGACAGGTGTGTAGACCGC
GGGCCGCCTTCCTGCGGCTTGTTCTCTGGGGACCGGGTGAGAAATCGGATCTCTAGAGCCGCCATGGACT
ACAAAGACCATGACGGTGATTATAAAGATCATGACATTGATTACAAGGATGACGATGACAAGGGGGGCGG
GGCTAGCGGATCTGAGGAGCCTGGCGGGCTCCATGAGTCAGCAGAGGATTTGTTTCACTTCAATGTCGGG
GGCTGGCATTTCTCAGTTCCCAGGAGCAAACTTGCTCAGTTCCCAGACTCGCTGTTGTGGAAAGAGGCTT
CAGCCCTGACCTCTTCAGAGAACCAGCGGCTCTTCATTGACAGAGACGGCTCCACGTTTAGGCATGTGCA
CTATTACCTCTACACGTCCAAGCTCTCCTTCTCCAGTTGTGCAGAACTGAACTTGCTCTATGAGCAAGCC
CTGGGTTTGCAGCTGATGCCCTTGCTTCAGACCCTAGATAACCTGAAGGAAGGGAGACACCACCTCCGTG
TGCGGCCTGCCGACATTCCTGTGGCTGAGAGAGCATCCCTGAACTACTGGCGGACATGGAAGTGTATCAG
CAAGCCCTCGGATTTTCCAATAAAAAGCCCCGCCTTCACAGGTCTTCATGACAAGGCCCCTTTGGGACTC
ATGGACACACCGCTGTTGGACACAGAAGAGGAAGTGCACTACTGCTTCTTACCCCTCGACTTGGTGGCCA
AGTACCCAAGCCTAGTGACCGAAGACAATCTGCTGTGGCTGGCTGAAACGGTGGCCCTGATCGAGTGCGA
ATGCAGCGAGTTCCGCTTCATTGTGAATTTTCTACGCTCACACAAGATTTTACTACCAGATAACTTCTCC
AACATAGATGTGTTAGAAGCAGAAGTAGAAATTCTGGAAATCCCTGAGCTTACAGAAGCTGTACGGTTGT
ACCGGATGAATATGGGTGGCTGTTCCCGGACCTCCTGCCCACCTCTAAGTCCTGGAAAGGGGGGTCGTAC
AGCCAGTGTGGAGTCTGTGAAACCACTGTACTTGATGGCCCTGGGCCTGCTGGTCAAGTATCCAGACTCT
GCACTGGGACAGCTGCGCATCGAGAGCACGCTGGACGGAAGCAGACTATACATCACAGGGAACGGGGCCC
TTTTCCAGCACGTCAGGAACTGGCTGGGCACTTGTCGGCTGCCCCTGACTGAGACCATCTCCGAGGTGTA
TGAGCTCTGCGCCTTCCTGGACAAGAGGGACATCACCTACGAGCCAATGAAAGTGGCTCTGAAGACTCAT
CTGGAGCCAAGGACTTTGCTGCCCGTGGATGTGCTCAGTGAGGAGTGGACAGCTGAGGTCACGATATACT
CACCACAGCAGATCATCAAGCTTTATGTTGGAAGCCATTGGTATGCAACGACCCTGCAGACCCTGATGAA
GTACCCAGAACTGCTATCCAACACTCAGAGAGTGTACTGGATCGCCTACGGACAGACCTTGCTCATTCAC
GGGGACGGCCAAATGTTCCGACACATTCTCAACTTCCTGAGACTTGGAAAACTGTTTTTACCATCAGAAT
TTAAGGAATGGCCTCTCTTCTGCCAGGAGGTGGAGGAGTATCATATTCCAGCCCTCTCAGAAGCCCTGGC
ACAATGCGAAGCATACAAGTCATGGACTCAGGAGAAAGAATCTGAAAATGAAGAAGCTTTTCCCATTAGG
AAGCTGCATGTGGTGACCGAAGGGACAGGGCCAATGGCAGAGTTCAGCAGAGATGCCAAGGAAACCACAG
CCTGCATGCCTGTGGACTTCCAGGAATGCAGTGACAGGACTCCATGGAACAAGGCCAAAGGGAACCTGAC
CAGGTCCAGCCAGATGGAAGAGGCTGAGCAGTATACCCGGACTATTCAGGTCTCCCTCTGCAGAAATGCC
AAGAGGGGAGGCAATCCCAGCACATACTCACACTGCTCTGGTTTATGTGCCAACCCCAGACATTGGGGAG
GTCACTCTGAGAGTCCCCCCAAGAAGAAGTGCACCACTATAAACCTCACACAGAAACCTGATGCCAAAGA
CCCTCCTGTCACCCCCATGCAAAAACTCATATCTTTAGTCAGGGAATGGGACATGGTCAACTGTAAACAG
TGGGAATTCCAGCCACTGCCAGCCTCCAGGAGCAGCTCTGTGGAGGAGGCTAGCCTGCATGTCCCCTCGG
GAAGTGAGGCTGCTCCGCAGCCTGGTACCTCAGCTGCTTGGAAAGCTCATTCCATAACCTCTGAGAAGGA
TGCTGGTCCCCAGACTGGACCCGGAGCTGGAGTGAAAGACAAGGGTCCAGAGCCAACCTTTAAGCCATAC
TTCCCTACAAAAAGAGCTATTACCCTAAAGGACTGGGGCAAGCAGAGGCCCAAGGACAGAGAAAGCCCTG
CTCCTGAGCAGCCTCTGCCTAATGCTAACGGGACCGACAATCCAGGGGCCATCCTCAAAGTGGCTCACCC
CCCTGTGGTGGGTAATGATGGCTCCTGCATGTTCTTTGAAGACAGCATTATCTACACCACCCAAATGGAT
AACATCAAGCATACATCACTCACAGCCAGCCCCCAACTTCGAGAAGTGACTTTTCTGAGCTTCTCTCTGT
CCTGGGAGGAGATGTTTTATGCACAGAAATGTCACCGCTTCCTGACCGACATCATCTTGGATTCCATCAG
GCAAAAGGATCCCAAAGCTATCACAGCCAAGGTGGTGTCTCTGGCCTACCGACTGTGGACACTGAACATC
AGCCCCAAGCAGTTCGTGGTGGATCTGCTGGCCATCGCTGGCTTCAAGGATGACCGGCACACTCAGGAGC
GTCTGTACAGTTGGGTAGAGCTCACACTGCCTTTCGCCAGAAAATATGGCCGTTGCGTGGACCTGCTCAT
CCAGAGGGGACTGTCCAGGTCTGTCTCTTATTCAGTCCTGGGCAAGTATTTACACGAGGGCTAGGCGGCC
GCCTCGAGACTCCTCAGGTGCAGGCTGCCTATCAGAAGGTGGTGGCTGGTGTGGCCAATGCCCTGGCTCA
CAAATACCACTGAGATCTTTTTCCCTCTGCCAAAAATTATGGGGACATCATGAAGCCCCTTGAGCATCTG
ACTTCTGGCTAATAAAGGAAATTTATTTTCATTGCAATAGTGTGTTGGAATTTTTTGTGTCTCTCACTCG
GAAGGACATATGGGAGGGCAAATCATTTAAAACATCAGAATGAGTATTTGGTTTAGAGTTTGGCAACATA
TGCCCATATGCTGGCTGCCATGAACAAAGGTTGGCTATAAAGAGGTCATCAGTATATGAAACAGCCCCCT
GCTGTCCATTCCTTATTCCATAGAAAAGCCTTGACTTGAGGTTAGATTTTTTTTATATTTTGTTTTGTGT
TATTTTTTTCTTTAACATCCCTAAAATTTTCCTTACATGTTTTACTAGCCAGATTTTTCCTCCTCTCCTG
ACTACTCCCAGTCATAGCTGTCCCTCTTCTCTTATGAAGATCCCTCGACTTAATTAAGGTACCCAATTCG
CCCTATAGTGAGTCGTATTACGCGCGCTCACTGGCCGTCGTTTTACAACGTCGTGACTGGGAAAACCCTG
GCGTTACCCAACTTAATCGCCTTGCAGCACATCCCCCTTTCGCCAGCTGGCGTAATAGCGAAGAGGCCCG
CACCGATCGCCCTTCCCAACAGTTGCGCAGCCTGAATGGCGAATGGG
[124 nt withheld, positions 4248-4371]
C
[91 nt withheld, positions 4373-4463]
A
[49 nt withheld, positions 4465-4513]
CCTTTGACGTTGGAGTCCACGTTCTTT
[37 nt withheld, positions 4541-4577]
ACCCTATCTCGGTCTATTCTTTTGATTTATAAGGGATTTTGCCGATTTCGGCCTATTGGTTAAAAAATGA
GCTGATTTAACAAAAATTTAACGCGAATTTTAACAAAATATTAACGCTTACAATTTAGGTGGCACTTTTC
GGGGAAATGTGCGCGGAACCCCTATTTGTTTATTTTTCTAAATACATTCAAATATGTATCCGCTCATGAG
ACAATAACCCTGATAAATGCTTCAATAATATTGAAAAAGGAAGAGTATGAGTATTCAACATTTCCGTGTC
GCCCTTATTCCCTTTTTTGCGGCATTTTGCCTTCCTGTTTTTGCTCACCCAGAAACGCTGGTGAAAGTAA
AAGATGCTGAAGATCAGTTGGGTGCACGAGTGGGTTACATCGAACTGGATCTCAACAGCGGTAAGATCCT
TGAGAGTTTTCGCCCCGAAGAACGTTTTCCAATGATGAGCACTTTTAAAGTTCTGCTATGTGGCGCGGTA
TTATCCCGTATTGACGCCGGGCAAGAGCAACTCGGTCGCCGCATACACTATTCTCAGAATGACTTGGTTG
AGTACTCACCAGTCACAGAAAAGCATCTTACGGATGGCATGACAGTAAGAGAATTATGCAGTGCTGCCAT
AACCATGAGTGATAACACTGCGGCCAACTTACTTCTGACAACGATCGGAGGACCGAAGGAGCTAACCGCT
TTTTTGCACAACATGGGGGATCATGTAACTCGCCTTGATCGTTGGGAACCGGAGCTGAATGAAGCCATAC
CAAACGACGAGCGTGACACCACGATGCCTGTAGCAATGGCAACAACGTTGCGCAAACTATTAACTGGCGA
ACTACTTACTCTAGCTTCCCGGCAACAATTAATAGACTGGATGGAGGCGGATAAAGTTGCAGGACCACTT
CTGCGCTCGGCCCTTCCGGCTGGCTGGTTTATTGCTGATAAATCTGGAGCCGGTGAGCGTGGGTCTCGCG
GTATCATTGCAGCACTGGGGCCAGATGGTAAGCCCTCCCGTATCGTAGTTATCTACACGACGGGGAGTCA
GGCAACTATGGATGAACGAAATAGACAGATCGCTGAGATAGGTGCCTCACTGATTAAGCATTGGTAACTG
TCAGACCAAGTTTACTCATATATACTTTAGATTGATTTAAAACTTCATTTTTAATTTAAAAGGATCTAGG
TGAAGATCCTTTTTGATAATCTCATGACCAAAATCCCTTAACGTGAGTTTTCGTTCCACTGAGCGTCAGA
CCCCGTAGAAAAGATCAAAGGATCTTCTTGAGATCCTTTTTTTCTGCGCGTAATCTGCTGCTTGCAAACA
AAAAAACCACCGCTACCAGCGGTGGTTTGTTTGCCGGATCAAGAGCTACCAACTCTTTTTCCGAAGGTAA
CTGGCTTCAGCAGAGCGCAGATACCAAATACTGTTCTTCTAGTGTAGCCGTAGTTAGGCCACCACTTCAA
GAACTCTGTAGCACCGCCTACATACCTCGCTCTGCTAATCCTGTTACCAGTGGCTGCTGCCAGTGGCGAT
AAGTCGTGTCTTACCGGGTTGGACTCAAGACGATAGTTACCGGATAAGGCGCAGCGGTCGGGCTGAACGG
GGGGTTCGTGCACACAGCCCAGCTTGGAGCGAACGACCTACACCGAACTGAGATACCTACAGCGTGAGCT
ATGAGAAAGCGCCACGCTTCCCGAAGGGAGAAAGGCGGACAGGTATCCGGTAAGCGGCAGGGTCGGAACA
GGAGAGCGCACGAGGGAGCTTCCAGGGGGAAACGCCTGGTATCTTTATAGTCCTGTCGGGTTTCGCCACC
TCTGACTTGAGCGTCGATTTTTGTGATGCTCGTCAGGGGGGCGGAGCCTATGGAAAAACGCCAGCAACGC
GGCCTTTTTACGGTTCCTGGCCTTTTGCTGGCCTTTTGCTCACATGTTCTTTCCTGCGTTATCCCCTGAT
TCTGTGGATAACCGTATTACCGCCTTTGAGTGAGCTGATACCGCTCGCCGCAGCCGAACGACCGAGCGCA
GCGAGTCAGTGAGCGAGGAAGCGGAAGAG
Features (pLannotate 1.2.2; 15 found; start..end, strand, type, name):
    105..126     +  protein_bind   CAP binding site: CAP binding activates transcription in the presence of cAMP. E. coli catabolite activator protein
    141..171     +  promoter       lac promoter: promoter for the E. coli lac operon
    179..195     +  protein_bind   lac operator: The lac repressor binds to the lac operator to inhibit transcription in E. coli. This inhibition can be relieved by adding lactose or isopropyl-β-D-thiogalactopyranoside (IPTG). lac repressor encoded by lacI
    240..258     +  promoter       T3 promoter: promoter for bacteriophage T3 RNA polymerase
    627..692     +  CDS            3xFLAG: three tandem FLAG® epitope tags, followed by an enterokinase cleavage site
    714..3491    +  CDS            Kctd19: KCD19_MOUSE - Experimental evidence at protein level: Swiss-Prot protein existence level 1. From Mus musculus (Mouse).
   3509..3580    +  CDS            HBB (fragment): HBB_PONPY - Experimental evidence at transcript level: Swiss-Prot protein existence level 2. Involved in oxygen transport from the lung to the various peripheral tissues. From Pongo pygmaeus (Bornean orangutan).
   3651..3706    +  polyA_signal   β-globin poly(A) signal: rabbit β-globin polyadenylation signal (Gil and Proudfoot, 1987)
   4062..4080    -  promoter       T7 promoter: promoter for bacteriophage T7 RNA polymerase
   4088..4243    +  CDS            lacZα (fragment): LacZα fragment of β-galactosidase; lacZ fragment
   4248..4676    +  rep_origin     f1 ori (sequence partly withheld): f1 bacteriophage origin of replication; arrow indicates direction of (+) strand synthesis
   4729..4833    +  promoter       AmpR promoter: bla
   4834..5694    +  CDS            AmpR: β-lactamase; bla; confers resistance to ampicillin, carbenicillin, and related antibiotics
   5865..6453    +  rep_origin     ori: high-copy-number ColE1/pMB1/pBR322/pUC origin of replication
   6636..92      +  CDS            lacI (fragment) (across the origin): lac repressor; lacI; The lac repressor binds to the lac operator to inhibit transcription in E. coli. This inhibition can be relieved by adding lactose or isopropyl-β-D-thiogalactopyranoside (IPTG).
