[The description below was written by a language model from this plasmid's Addgene catalogue record and pLannotate feature annotations shown in this document.]
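Description:
pClgn1.1_3xFLAG-Kctd19 is a mammalian expression plasmid of about 6.6 kb, built on the pClgn1.1 backbone to express an N-terminally 3xFLAG-tagged mouse KCTD19 (potassium channel tetramerization domain containing 19) under the mouse Clgn (calmegin) promoter. It is maintained in E. coli at high copy through a ColE1/pUC-type origin and selected with ampicillin via the bla gene. The backbone appears to be of the pBluescript type. It retains a lac promoter/operator with CAP site, lacZα and lacI fragments, flanking T3 and T7 phage promoters, and an f1 origin that allows single-stranded DNA production. No mammalian selection marker is annotated.

The Kctd19 insert, recorded as roughly 2.9 kb, was cloned between XbaI and NotI sites, both of which are preserved. In the feature table, the 3xFLAG coding sequence, which includes an enterokinase cleavage site, lies just upstream of the Kctd19 open reading frame. The ORF is followed by a β-globin-derived segment and the rabbit β-globin polyadenylation signal, which provide 3′ processing of the transcript. The short HBB match, labelled as orangutan, is most likely part of this rabbit β-globin 3′ region rather than a separate coding element. The Clgn promoter itself is not annotated by the automated tool. It presumably occupies the unannotated stretch between the T3 promoter and the tag, but the record does not state its boundaries.

The associated publication examines KCTD19 and its partner ZFP541 in male mouse meiosis. This suggests the construct was used for germ-cell expression of detectable, FLAG-tagged KCTD19, although the record does not state the specific application.
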