Addgene plasmid #173498: pClgn1.1_3xFLAG-Kctd19
Purpose: Express 3xFLAG-Kctd19 under the mouse Clgn promoter.
Depositing lab: Masahito Ikawa. Depositing organization: The University of Osaka. Publication: KCTD19 and its associated protein ZFP541 are independently essential for meiosis in male mice. Oura S, Koyano T, Kodera C, Horisawa-Takada Y, Matsuyama M, Ishiguro KI, Ikawa M. PLoS Genet. 2021 May 7;17(5):e1009412. doi: 10.1371/journal.pgen.1009412. eCollection 2021 May. PubMed 33961623.
Backbone
  Vector backbone: pClgn1.1
  Backbone size w/o insert (bp): 3793
  Total vector size (bp): 6634
  Vector type: Mammalian Expression
Growth in bacteria
  Bacterial resistance: Ampicillin, 100 μg/mL
  Growth temperature: 37°C
  Growth strain: DH5alpha
  Copy number: High Copy
Gene/Insert
  Gene/Insert name: Potassium Channel Tetramerization Domain Containing 19 (alt name: Kctd19)
  Species: M. musculus (mouse)
  Insert size (bp): 2877
  Entrez Gene: Kctd19 (a.k.a. 4922504H04Rik)
  Tag / fusion protein: FLAG
  Cloning method: Restriction Enzyme; 5′ cloning site XbaI (not destroyed); 3′ cloning site NotI (not destroyed)
  Sequencing primers: 5′ TTGAGCGGGCCGCTTGCGCACTGG; 3′ gccacaccagccaccaccttctg
Terms and licenses: Academic/Nonprofit Terms; Industry Terms: Not Available to Industry
How to cite: pClgn1.1_3xFLAG-Kctd19 was a gift from Masahito Ikawa (Addgene plasmid # 173498 ; http://n2t.net/addgene:173498 ; RRID:Addgene_173498)
