>Addgene plasmid #173498 | pClgn1.1_3xFLAG-Kctd19 | depositor partial sequence | sequence record 336517 | ttgagcgggccgcttgcgcactgg
ATCGCTCTGGGGAGACGCCGGGCACCAAGTAGCGGCCAGTCGGACACCTGAGCTGCCGCTGCTGGACACA
AGCCCGCAGGACAGGTGTGTAGACCGCGGGCCGCCTTCCTGCGGCTTGTTCTCTGGGGACCGGGTGAGAA
ATCGGATCTCTAGAGCCGCCATGGACTACAAAGACCATGACGGTGATTATAAAGATCATGACATTGATTA
CAAGGATGACGATGACAAGGGGGGCGGGGCTAGCGGATCTGAGGAGCCTGGCGGGCTCCATGAGTCAGCA
GAGGATTTGTTTCACTTCAATGTCGGGGGCTGGCATTTCTCAGTTCCCAGGAGCAAACTTGCTCAGTTCC
CAGACTCGCTGTTGTGGAAAGAGGCTTCAGCCCTGACCTCTTCAGAGAACCAGCGGCTCTTCATTGACAG
AGACGGCTCCACGTTTAGGCATGTGCACTATTACCTCTACACGTCCAAGCTCTCCTTCTCCAGTTGTGCA
GAACTGAACTTGCTCTATGAGCAAGCCCTGGGTTTGCAGCTGATGCCCTTGCTTCAGACCCTAGATAACC
TGAAGGAAGGGAGACACCACCTCCGTGTGCGGCCTGCCGACATTCCTGTGGCTGAGAGAGCATCCCTGAA
CTACTGGCGGACATGGAAGTGTATCAGCAAGCCCTCGGATTTTCCAATAAAAAGCCCCGCCTTCACAGGT
CTTCATGACAAGGCCCCTTTGGGACTCATGGACACACCGCTGTTGGACACAGAAGAGGAAGTGCACTACT
GCTTCTTACCCCTCGACTTGGTGGCCAAGTACCCAAGCCTAGTGACCGAAGACAATCTGCTGTGGCTGGC
TGAAACGGTGGCCCTGATCGAGTGCGAATGCAGCGAGTTCCGCTTCATTGTGAA
