>Addgene plasmid #173498 | pClgn1.1_3xFLAG-Kctd19 | depositor partial sequence | sequence record 336518 | tcacacaagattttactacc
AGAAGTAGAAATTCTGGAAATCCCTGAGCTTACAGAAGCTGTACGGTTGTACCGGATGAATATGGGTGGC
TGTTCCCGGACCTCCTGCCCACCTCTAAGTCCTGGAAAGGGGGGTCGTACAGCCAGTGTGGAGTCTGTGA
AACCACTGTACTTGATGGCCCTGGGCCTGCTGGTCAAGTATCCAGACTCTGCACTGGGACAGCTGCGCAT
CGAGAGCACGCTGGACGGAAGCAGACTATACATCACAGGGAACGGGGCCCTTTTCCAGCACGTCAGGAAC
TGGCTGGGCACTTGTCGGCTGCCCCTGACTGAGACCATCTCCGAGGTGTATGAGCTCTGCGCCTTCCTGG
ACAAGAGGGACATCACCTACGAGCCAATGAAAGTGGCTCTGAAGACTCATCTGGAGCCAAGGACTTTGCT
GCCCGTGGATGTGCTCAGTGAGGAGTGGACAGCTGAGGTCACGATATACTCACCACAGCAGATCATCAAG
CTTTATGTTGGAAGCCATTGGTATGCAACGACCCTGCAGACCCTGATGAAGTACCCAGAACTGCTATCCA
ACACTCAGAGAGTGTACTGGATCGCCTACGGACAGACCTTGCTCATTCACGGGGACGGCCAAATGTTCCG
ACACATTCTCAACTTCCTGAGACTTGGAAAACTGTTTTTACCATCAGAATTTAAGGAATGGCCTCTCTTC
TGCCAGGAGGTGGAGGAGTATCATATTCCAGCCCTCTCAGAAGCCCTGGCACAATGCGAAGCATACAAGT
CATGGACTCAGGAGAAAGAATCTGAAAATGAAGAAGCTTTTCCCATTAGGAAGCTGCATGTGGTGACCGA
AGGGACAGGGCCAATGGCAGAGTTCAGCAGAGATGCCAAGGAAACCACAGCCTGCATGCCTGTGGACTTC
CAGGAATGCAGTGACAGGACTCCATGG
