>Addgene plasmid #173498 | pClgn1.1_3xFLAG-Kctd19 | depositor partial sequence | sequence record 336519 | gcagaccctgatgaagtacc
CCAAATGTTCCGACACATTCTCAACTTCCTGAGACTTGGAAAACTGTTTTTACCATCAGAATTTAAGGAA
TGGCCTCTCTTCTGCCAGGAGGTGGAGGAGTATCATATTCCAGCCCTCTCAGAAGCCCTGGCACAATGCG
AAGCATACAAGTCATGGACTCAGGAGAAAGAATCTGAAAATGAAGAAGCTTTTCCCATTAGGAAGCTGCA
TGTGGTGACCGAAGGGACAGGGCCAATGGCAGAGTTCAGCAGAGATGCCAAGGAAACCACAGCCTGCATG
CCTGTGGACTTCCAGGAATGCAGTGACAGGACTCCATGGAACAAGGCCAAAGGGAACCTGACCAGGTCCA
GCCAGATGGAAGAGGCTGAGCAGTATACCCGGACTATTCAGGTCTCCCTCTGCAGAAATGCCAAGAGGGG
AGGCAATCCCAGCACATACTCACACTGCTCTGGTTTATGTGCCAACCCCAGACATTGGGGAGGTCACTCT
GAGAGTCCCCCCAAGAAGAAGTGCACCACTATAAACCTCACACAGAAACCTGATGCCAAAGACCCTCCTG
TCACCCCCATGCAAAAACTCATATCTTTAGTCAGGGAATGGGACATGGTCAACTGTAAACAGTGGGAATT
CCAGCCACTGCCAGCCTCCAGGAGCAGCTCTGTGGAGGAGGCTAGCCTGCATGTCCCCTCGGGAAGTGAG
GCTGCTCCGCAGCCTGGTACCTCAGCTGCTTGGAAAGCTCATTCCATAACCTCTGAGAAGGATGCTGGTC
CCCAGACTGGACCCGGAGCTGGAGTGAAAGACAAGGGTCCAG
