>Addgene plasmid #173498 | pClgn1.1_3xFLAG-Kctd19 | depositor partial sequence | sequence record 336520 | gccacaccagccaccaccttctg (rv direction)
CTCGAGGCGGCCGCCTAGCCCTCGTGTAAATACTTGCCCAGGACTGAATAAGAGACAGACCTGGACAGTC
CCCTCTGGATGAGCAGGTCCACGCAACGGCCATATTTTCTGGCGAAAGGCAGTGTGAGCTCTACCCAACT
GTACAGACGCTCCTGAGTGTGCCGGTCATCCTTGAAGCCAGCGATGGCCAGCAGATCCACCACGAACTGC
TTGGGGCTGATGTTCAGTGTCCACAGTCGGTAGGCCAGAGACACCACCTTGGCTGTGATAGCTTTGGGAT
CCTTTTGCCTGATGGAATCCAAGATGATGTCGGTCAGGAAGCGGTGACATTTCTGTGCATAAAACATCTC
CTCCCAGGACAGAGAGAAGCTCAGAAAAGTCACTTCTCGAAGTTGGGGGCTGGCTGTGAGTGATGTATGC
TTGATGTTATCCATTTGGGTGGTGTAGATAATGCTGTCTTCAAAGAACATGCAGGAGCCATCATTACCCA
CCACAGGGGGGTGAGCCACTTTGAGGATGGCCCCTGGATTGTCGGTCCCGTTAGCATTAGGCAGAGGCTG
CTCAGGAGCAGGGCTTTCTCTGTCCTTGGGCCTCTGCTTGCCCCAGTCCTTTAGGGTAATAGCTCTTTTT
GTAGGGAAGTATGGCTTAAAGGTTGGCTCTGGACCCTTGTCTTTCACTCCAGCTCCGGGTCCAGTCTGGG
GACCAGCATCCTTCTCAGAGGTTATGGAATGAGCTTTCCAAGCAGCTG
